>Addgene plasmid #187006 | pNL-CEF-CD79B-YFP | addgene full sequence | sequence record 367736 | Addgene NGS Result
TGGAAGGGCTAATTTGGTCCCAAAAAAGACAAGAGATCCTTGATCTGTGGATCTACCACACACAAGGCTA
CTTCCCTGATTGGCAGAACTACACACCAGGGCCAGGGATCAGATATCCACTGACCTTTGGATGGTGCTTC
AAGTTAGTACCAGTTGAACCAGAGCAAGTAGAAGAGGCCAATGAAGGAGAGAACAACAGCTTGTTACACC
CTATGAGCCAGCATGGGATGGAGGACCCGGAGGGAGAAGTATTAGTGTGGAAGTTTGACAGCCTCCTAGC
ATTTCGTCACATGGCCCGAGAGCTGCATCCGGAGTACTACAAAGACTGCTGACATCGAGCTTTCTACAAG
GGACTTTCCGCTGGGGACTTTCCAGGGAGGTGTGGCCTGGGCGGGACTGGGGAGTGGCGAGCCCTCAGAT
GCTACATATAAGCAGCTGCTTTTTGCCTGTACTGGGTCTCTCTGGTTAGACCAGATCTGAGCCTGGGAGC
TCTCTGGCTAACTAGGGAACCCACTGCTTAAGCCTCAATAAAGCTTGCCTTGAGTGCTCAAAGTAGTGTG
TGCCCGTCTGTTGTGTGACTCTGGTAACTAGAGATCCCTCAGACCCTTTTAGTCAGTGTGGAAAATCTCT
AGCAGTGGCGCCCGAACAGGGACTTGAAAGCGAAAGTAAAGCCAGAGGAGATCTCTCGACGCAGGACTCG
GCTTGCTGAAGCGCGCACGGCAAGAGGCGAGGGGCGGCGACTGGTGAGTACGCCAAAAATTTTGACTAGC
GGAGGCTAGAAGGAGAGAGATGGGTGCGAGAGCGTCGGTATTAAGCGGGGGAGAATTAGATAAATGGGAA
AAAATTCGGTTAAGGCCAGGGGGAAAGAAACAATATAAACTAAAACATATAGTATGGGCAAGCAGGGAGC
TAGAACGATTCGCAGTTAATCCTGGCCTTTTAGAGACATCAGAAGGCTGTAGACAAATACTGGGACAGCT
ACAACCATCCCTTCAGACAGGATCAGAAGAACTTAGATCATTATATAATACAATAGCAGTCCTCTATTGT
GTGCATCAAAGGATAGATGTAAAAGACACCAAGGAAGCCTTAGATAAGATAGAGGAAGAGCAAAACAAAA
GTAAGAAAAAGGCACAGCAAGCAGCAGCTGACACAGGAAACAACAGCCAGGTCAGCCAAAATTACCCTAT
AGTGCAGAACCTCCAGGGGCAAATGGTACATCAGGCCATATCACCTAGAACTTTAAATATGACTCCGCCC
ATCCCGCCCCTAACTCCGCCCAGTTCCGCCCATTCTCCGCCCCATGGCTGACTAATTTTTTTTATTTATG
CAGAGGCCGAGGCCGCCTCGGCCTCTGAGCTATTCCAGAAGTAGTGAGGAGGCTTTTTTGGAGGCCTAGG
CTTTTGCAAATGCATAAAAGAAAAGGGGGGATTGGGGGGTACAGTGCAGGGGAAAGAATAGTAGACATAA
TAGCAACAGACATACAAACTAAAGAATTACAAAAACAAATTACAAAAATTCAAAATTTTCGGGTTTATTA
CAGGGACAGCAGAGATCCACAATTGGAGAAGTGAATTATATAAATATAAAGTAGTAAAAATTGAACCATT
AGGAGTAGCACCCACCAAGGCAAAGAGAAGAGTGGTGCAGAGAGAAAAAAGAGCAGTGGGAATAGGAGCT
TTGTTCCTTGGGTTCTTGGGAGCAGCAGGAAGCACTATGGGCGCAGCGTCAATGACGCTGACGGTACAGG
CCAGACAATTATTGTCTGGTATAGTGCAGCAGCAGAACAATTTGCTGAGGGCTATTGAGGCGCAACAGCA
TCTGTTGCAACTCACAGTCTGGGGCATCAAGCAGCTCCAGGCAAGAATCCTGGCTGTGGAAAGATACCTA
AAGGATCAACAGCTCCTGGGGATTTGGGGTTGCTCTGGAAAACTCATTTGCACCACTGCTGTGCCTTGGA
ATGCTAGTTGGAGTAATAAATCTCTGGAACAGATTTGGAATAACATGACCTGGATGGAGTGGGACAGAGA
AATTAACAATTACACAAGCTTAATACACTCCTTAATTGAAGAATCGCAAAACCAGCAAGAAAAGAATGAA
CAAGAATTATTGGAATTAGATAAATGGGCAAGTTTGTGGAATTGGTTTAACATAACAAATTGGCTGTGGT
ATATAAAATTATTCATAATGATAGTAGGAGGCTTGGTAGGTTTAAGAATAGTTTTTGCTGTACTTTCTGT
AGTGAATAGAGTTAGGCAGGGATATTCACCATTATCGTTTCAGACCCACCTCCCAATCCCGAGGGGACCC
GACAGGCCCGAAGGAATAGAAGAAGAAGGTGGAGAGAGAGACAGAGACAGATCCATTCGATTAGTGAACG
GATCTAGTTAACTAGATCTAGAGTCCGTTACATAACTTACGGTAAATGGCCCGCCTGGCTGACCGCCCAA
CGACCCCCGCCCATTGACGTCAATAATGACGTATGTTCCCATAGTAACGCCAATAGGGACTTTCCATTGA
CGTCAATGGGTGGAGTATTTACGGTAAACTGCCCACTTGGCAGTACATCAAGTGTATCATATGCCAAGTA
CGCCCCCTATTGACGTCAATGACGGTAAATGGCCCGCCTGGCATTATGCCCAGTACATGACCTTATGGGA
CTTTCCTACTTGGCAGTACATCTACGTATTAGTCATCGCTATTACCCGGCATGCGTGAGGCTCCGGTGCC
CGTCAGTGGGCAGAGCGCACATCGCCCACAGTCCCCGAGAAGTTGGGGGGAGGGGTCGGCAATTGAACCG
GTGCCTAGAGAAGGTGGCGCGGGGTAAACTGGGAAAGTGATGTCGTGTACTGGCTCCGCCTTTTTCCCGA
GGGTGGGGGAGAACCGTATATAAGTGCAGTAGTCGCCGTGAACGTTCTTTTTCGCAACGGGTTTGCCGCC
AGAACACAGGTAAGTGCCGTGTGTGGTTCCCGCGGGCCTGGCCTCTTTACGGGTTATGGCCCTTGCGTGC
CTTGAATTACTTCCACGCCCCTGGCTGCAGTACGTGATTCTTGATCCCGAGCTTCGGGTTGGAAGTGGGT
GGGAGAGTTCGAGGCCTTGCGCTTAAGGAGCCCCTTCGCCTCGTGCTTGAGTTGAGGCCTGGCCTGGGCG
CTGGGGCCGCCGCGTGCGAATCTGGTGGCACCTTCGCGCCTGTCTCGCTGCTTTCGATAAGTCTCTAGCC
ATTTAAAATTTTTGATGACCTGCTGCGACGCTTTTTTTCTGGCAAGATAGTCTTGTAAATGCGGGCCAAG
ATCTGCACACTGGTATTTCGGTTTTTGGGGCCGCGGGCGGCGACGGGGCCCGTGCGTCCCAGCGCACATG
TTCGGCGAGGCGGGGCCTGCGAGCGCGGCCACCGAGAATCGGACGGGGGTAGTCTCAAGCTGGCCGGCCT
GCTCTGGTGCCTGGCCTCGCGCCGCCGTGTATCGCCCCGCCCTGGGCGGCAAGGCTGGCCCGGTCGGCAC
CAGTTGCGTGAGCGGAAAGATGGCCGCTTCCCGGCCCTGCTGCAGGGAGCTCAAAATGGAGGACGCGGCG
CTCGGGAGAGCGGGCGGGTGAGTCACCCACACAAAGGAAAAGGGCCTTTCCGTCCTCAGCCGTCGCTTCA
TGTGACTCCACGGAGTACCGGGCGCCGTCCAGGCACCTCGATTAGTTCTCGAGCTTTTGGAGTACGTCGT
CTTTAGGTTGGGGGGAGGGGTTTTATGCGATGGAGTTTCCCCACACTGAGTGGGTGGAGACTGAAGTTAG
GCCAGCTTGGCACTTGATGTAATTCTCCTTGGAATTTGCCCTTTTTGAGTTTGGATCTTGGTTCATTCTC
AAGCCTCAGACAGTGGTTCAAAGTTTTTTTCTTCCATTTCAGGTGTCGTGAGGCTTACTGGCTTATCGAA
ATTAATACGACTCACTATAGGGAGACCCAAGCTTGGTACCGAGCTCGCCACCATGGCCAGGCTGGCGTTG
TCTCCTGTGCCCAGCCACTGGATGGTGGCGTTGCTGCTGCTGCTCTCAGCAGCTGAGCCAGTACCAGCAG
CCAGATCGGAGGACCGGTACCGGAATCCCAAAGGTAGTGCTTGTTCGCGGATCTGGCAGAGCCCACGTTT
CATAGCCAGGAAACGGGGCTTCACGGTGAAAATGCACTGCTACATGAACAGCGCCTCCGGCAATGTGAGC
TGGCTCTGGAAGCAGGAGATGGACGAGAATCCCCAGCAGCTGAAGCTGGAAAAGGGCCGCATGGAAGAGT
CCCAGAACGAATCTCTCGCCACCCTCACCATCCAAGGCATCCGGTTTGAGGACAATGGCATCTACTTCTG
TCAGCAGAAGTGCAACAACACCTCGGAGGTCTACCAGGGCTGCGGCACAGAGCTGCGAGTCATGGGATTC
AGCACCTTGGCACAGCTGAAGCAGAGGAACACGCTGAAGGATGGTATCATCATGATCCAGACGCTGCTGA
TCATCCTCTTCATCATCGTGCCTATCTTCCTGCTGCTGGACAAGGATGACAGCAAGGCTGGCATGGAGGA
AGATCACACCTACGAGGGCCTGGACATTGACCAGACAGCCACCTATGAGGACATAGTGACGCTGCGGACA
GGGGAAGTGAAGTGGTCTGTAGGTGAGCACCCAGGCCAGGAGGACCCGGTCGCCACCATGGTGAGCAAGG
GCGAGGAGCTGTTCACCGGGGTGGTGCCCATCCTGGTCGAGCTGGACGGCGACGTAAACGGCCACAAGTT
CAGCGTGTCCGGCGAGGGCGAGGGCGATGCCACCTACGGCAAGCTGACCCTGAAGTTCATCTGCACCACC
GGCAAGCTGCCCGTGCCCTGGCCCACCCTCGTGACCACCTTCGGCTACGGCCTGCAGTGCTTCGCCCGCT
ACCCCGACCACATGAAGCAGCACGACTTCTTCAAGTCCGCCATGCCCGAAGGCTACGTCCAGGAGCGCAC
CATCTTCTTCAAGGACGACGGCAACTACAAGACCCGCGCCGAGGTGAAGTTCGAGGGCGACACCCTGGTG
AACCGCATCGAGCTGAAGGGCATCGACTTCAAGGAGGACGGCAACATCCTGGGGCACAAGCTGGAGTACA
ACTACAACAGCCACAACGTCTATATCATGGCCGACAAGCAGAAGAACGGCATCAAGGTGAACTTCAAGAT
CCGCCACAACATCGAGGACGGCAGCGTGCAGCTCGCCGACCACTACCAGCAGAACACCCCCATCGGCGAC
GGCCCCGTGCTGCTGCCCGACAACCACTACCTGAGCTACCAGTCCGCCCTGAGCAAAGACCCCAACGAGA
AGCGCGATCACATGGTCCTGCTGGAGTTCGTGACCGCCGCCGGGATCACTCTCGGCATGGACGAGCTGTA
CAAGTAAAGCGGCCGCGACTCTAGAGGGCCCTATTCTATAGTGTCACCTAAATGCTAGAGCTCGCTGATC
AGCCTCGACTGTGCCTTCTAGTTGCCAGGAGCAATCACAAGTAGCAATACAGCAGCTAACAATGCTGCTT
GTGCCTGGCTAGAAGCACAAGAGGAGGAAGAGGTGGGTTTTCCAGTCACACCTCAGGTACCTTTAAGACC
AATGACTTACAAGGCAGCTGTAGATCTTAGCCACTTTTTAAAAGAAAAGGGGGGACTGGAAGGGCTAATT
CACTCCCAAAGAAGACAAGATATCCTTGATCTGTGGATCTACCACACACAAGGCTACTTCCCTGATTGGC
AGAACTACACACCAGGGCCAGGGGTCAGATATCCACTGACCTTTGGATGGTGCTACAAGCTAGTACCAGT
TGAGCCAGATAAGGTAGAAGAGGCCAATAAAGGAGAGAACACCAGCTTGTTACACCCTGTGAGCCTGCAT
GGAATGGATGACCCTGAGAGAGAAGTGTTAGAGTGGAGGTTTGACAGCCGCCTAGCATTTCATCACGTGG
CCCGAGAGCTGCATCCGGAGTACTTCAAGAACTGCTGACATCGAGCTTGCTACAAGGGACTTTCCGCTGG
GGACTTTCCAGGGAGGCGTGGCCTGGGCGGGACTGGGGAGTGGCGAGCCCTCAGATGCTGCATATAAGCA
GCTGCTTTTTGCCTGTACTGGGTCTCTCTGGTTAGACCAGATCTGAGCCTGGGAGCTCTCTGGCTAACTA
GGGAACCCACTGCTTAAGCCTCAATAAAGCTTGCCTTGAGTGCTTCAAGTAGTGTGTGCCCGTCTGTTGT
GTGACTCTGGTAACTAGAGATCCCTCAGACCCTTTTAGTCAGTGTGGAAAATCTCTAGCACCCAGGAGGT
AGAGGTTGCAGTGAGCCAAGATCGCGCCACTGCATTCCAGCCTGGGCAAGAAAACAAGACTGTCTAAAAT
AATAATAATAAGTTAAGGGTATTAAATATATTTATACATGGAGGTCATAAAAATATATATATTTGGGCTG
GGCGCAGTGGCTCACACCTGCGCCCGGCCCTTTGGGAGGCCGAGGCAGGTGGATCACCTGAGTTTGGGAG
TTCCAGACCAGCCTGACCAACATGGAGAAACCCCTTCTCTGTGTATTTTTAGTAGATTTTATTTTATGTG
TATTTTATTCACAGGTATTTCTGGAAAACTGAAACTGTTTTTCCTCTACTCTGATACCACAAGAATCATC
AGCACAGAGGAAGACTTCTGTGATCAAATGTGGTGGGAGAGGGAGGTTTTCACCAGCACATGAGCAGTCA
GTTCTGCCGCAGACTCGGCGGGTGTCCTTCGGTTCAGTTCCAACACCGCCTGCCTGGAGAGAGGTCAGAC
CACAGGGTGAGGGCTCAGTCCCCAAGACATAAACACCCAAGACATAAACACCCAACAGGTCCACCCCGCC
TGCTGCCCAGGCAGAGCCGATTCACCAAGACGGGAATTAGGATAGAGAAAGAGTAAGTCACACAGAGCCG
GCTGTGCGGGAGAACGGAGTTCTATTATGACTCAAATCAGTCTCCCCAAGCATTCGGGGATCAGAGTTTT
TAAGGATAACTTAGTGTGTAGGGGGCCAGTGAGTTGGAGATGAAAGCGTAGGGAGTCGAAGGTGTCCTTT
TGCGCCGAGTCAGTTCCTGGGTGGGGGCCACAAGATCGGATGAGCCAGTTTATCAATCCGGGGGTGCCAG
CTGATCCATGGAGTGCAGGGTCTGCAAAATATCTCAAGCACTGATTGATCTTAGGTTTTACAATAGTGAT
GTTACCCCAGGAACAATTTGGGGAAGGTCAGAATCTTGTAGCCTGTAGCTGCATGACTCCTAAACCATAA
TTTCTTTTTTGTTTTTTTTTTTTTTATTTTTGAGACAGGGTCTCACTCTGTCACCTAGGCTGGAGTGCAG
TGGTGCAATCACAGCTCACTGCAGCCTCAACGTCGTAAGCTCAAGCGATCCTCCCACCTCAGCCTGCCTG
GTAGCTGAGACTACAAGCGACGCCCCAGTTAATTTTTGTATTTTTGGTAGAGGCAGCGTTTTGCCGTGTG
GCCCTGGCTGGTCTCGAACTCCTGGGCTCAAGTGATCCAGCCTCAGCCTCCCAAAGTGCTGGGACAACCG
GGGCCAGTCACTGCACCTGGCCCTAAACCATAATTTCTAATCTTTTGGCTAATTTGTTAGTCCTACAAAG
GCAGTCTAGTCCCCAGGCAAAAAGGGGGTTTGTTTCGGGAAAGGGCTGTTACTGTCTTTGTTTCAAACTA
TAAACTAAGTTCCTCCTAAACTTAGTTCGGCCTACACCCAGGAATGAACAAGGAGAGCTTGGAGGTTAGA
AGCACGATGGAATTGGTTAGGTCAGATCTCTTTCACTGTCTGAGTTATAATTTTGCAATGGTGGTTCAAA
GACTGCCCGCTTCTGACACCAGTCGCTGCATTAATGAATCGGCCAACGCGCGGGGAGAGGCGGTTTGCGT
ATTGGGCGCTCTTCCGCTTCCTCGCTCACTGACTCGCTGCGCTCGGTCGTTCGGCTGCGGCGAGCGGTAT
CAGCTCACTCAAAGGCGGTAATACGGTTATCCACAGAATCAGGGGATAACGCAGGAAAGAACATGTGAGC
AAAAGGCCAGCAAAAGGCCAGGAACCGTAAAAAGGCCGCGTTGCTGGCGTTTTTCCATAGGCTCCGCCCC
CCTGACGAGCATCACAAAAATCGACGCTCAAGTCAGAGGTGGCGAAACCCGACAGGACTATAAAGATACC
AGGCGTTTCCCCCTGGAAGCTCCCTCGTGCGCTCTCCTGTTCCGACCCTGCCGCTTACCGGATACCTGTC
CGCCTTTCTCCCTTCGGGAAGCGTGGCGCTTTCTCATAGCTCACGCTGTAGGTATCTCAGTTCGGTGTAG
GTCGTTCGCTCCAAGCTGGGCTGTGTGCACGAACCCCCCGTTCAGCCCGACCGCTGCGCCTTATCCGGTA
ACTATCGTCTTGAGTCCAACCCGGTAAGACACGACTTATCGCCACTGGCAGCAGCCACTGGTAACAGGAT
TAGCAGAGCGAGGTATGTAGGCGGTGCTACAGAGTTCTTGAAGTGGTGGCCTAACTACGGCTACACTAGA
AGAACAGTATTTGGTATCTGCGCTCTGCTGAAGCCAGTTACCTTCGGAAAAAGAGTTGGTAGCTCTTGAT
CCGGCAAACAAACCACCGCTGGTAGCGGTGGTTTTTTTGTTTGCAAGCAGCAGATTACGCGCAGAAAAAA
AGGATCTCAAGAAGATCCTTTGATCTTTTCTACGGGGTCTGACGCTCAGTGGAACGAAAACTCACGTTAA
GGGATTTTGGTCATGAGATTATCAAAAAGGATCTTCACCTAGATCCTTTTAAATTAAAAATGAAGTTTTA
AATCAATCTAAAGTATATATGAGTAAACTTGGTCTGACAGTTACCAATGCTTAATCAGTGAGGCACCTAT
CTCAGCGATCTGTCTATTTCGTTCATCCATAGTTGCCTGACTCCCCGTCGTGTAGATAACTACGATACGG
GAGGGCTTACCATCTGGCCCCAGTGCTGCAATGATACCGCGAGACCCACGCTCACCGGCTCCAGATTTAT
CAGCAATAAACCAGCCAGCCGGAAGGGCCGAGCGCAGAAGTGGTCCTGCAACTTTATCCGCCTCCATCCA
GTCTATTAATTGTTGCCGGGAAGCTAGAGTAAGTAGTTCGCCAGTTAATAGTTTGCGCAACGTTGTTGCC
ATTGCTACAGGCATCGTGGTGTCACGCTCGTCGTTTGGTATGGCTTCATTCAGCTCCGGTTCCCAACGAT
CAAGGCGAGTTACATGATCCCCCATGTTGTGCAAAAAAGCGGTTAGCTCCTTCGGTCCTCCGATCGTTGT
CAGAAGTAAGTTGGCCGCAGTGTTATCACTCATGGTTATGGCAGCACTGCATAATTCTCTTACTGTCATG
CCATCCGTAAGATGCTTTTCTGTGACTGGTGAGTACTCAACCAAGTCATTCTGAGAATAGTGTATGCGGC
GACCGAGTTGCTCTTGCCCGGCGTCAATACGGGATAATACCGCGCCACATAGCAGAACTTTAAAAGTGCT
CATCATTGGAAAACGTTCTTCGGGGCGAAAACTCTCAAGGATCTTACCGCTGTTGAGATCCAGTTCGATG
TAACCCACTCGTGCACCCAACTGATCTTCAGCATCTTTTACTTTCACCAGCGTTTCTGGGTGAGCAAAAA
CAGGAAGGCAAAATGCCGCAAAAAAGGGAATAAGGGCGACACGGAAATGTTGAATACTCATACTCTTCCT
TTTTCAATATTATTGAAGCATTTATCAGGGTTATTGTCTCATGAGCGGATACATATTTGAATGTATTTAG
AAAAATAAACAAATAGGGGTTCCGCGCACATTTCCCCGAAAAGTGCCACCTGACGTCTAAGAAACCATTA
TTATCATGACATTAACCTATAAAAATAGGCGTATCACGAGGCCCTTTCGTCTCGCGCGTTTCGGTGATGA
CGGTGAAAACCTCTGACACATGCAGCTCCCGGAGACGGTCACAGCTTGTCTGTAAGCGGATGCCGGGAGC
AGACAAGCCCGTCAGGGCGCGTCAGCGGGTGTTGGCGGGTGTCGGGGCTGGCTTAACTATGCGGCATCAG
AGCAGATTGTACTGAGAGTGCACCATATGCGGTGTGAAATACCGCACAGATGCGTAAGGAGAAAATACCG
CATCAGGCGCCATTCGCCATTCAGGCTGCGCAACTGTTGGGAAGGGCGATCGGTGCGGGCCTCTTCGCTA
TTACGCCAGGGGAGGCAGAGATTGCAGTAAGCTGAGATCGCAGCACTGCACTCCAGCCTGGGCGACAGAG
TAAGACTCTGTCTCAAAAATAAAATAAATAAATCAATCAGATATTCCAATCTTTTCCTTTATTTATTTAT
TTATTTTCTATTTTGGAAACACAGTCCTTCCTTATTCCAGAATTACACATATATTCTATTTTTCTTTATA
TGCTCCAGTTTTTTTTAGACCTTCACCTGAAATGTGTGTATACAAAATCTAGGCCAGTCCAGCAGAGCCT
AAAGGTAAAAAATAAAATAATAAAAAATAAATAAAATCTAGCTCACTCCTTCACATCAAAATGGAGATAC
AGCTGTTAGCATTAAATACCAAATAACCCATCTTGTCCTCAATAATTTTAAGCGCCTCTCTCCACCACAT
CTAACTCCTGTCAAAGGCATGTGCCCCTTCCGGGCGCTCTGCTGTGCTGCCAACCAACTGGCATGTGGAC
TCTGCAGGGTCCCTAACTGCCAAGCCCCACAGTGTGCCCTGAGGCTGCCCCTTCCTTCTAGCGGCTGCCC
CCACTCGGCTTTGCTTTCCCTAGTTTCAGTTACTTGCGTTCAGCCAAGGTCTGAAACTAGGTGCGCACAG
AGCGGTAAGACTGCGAGAGAAAGAGACCAGCTTTACAGGGGGTTTATCACAGTGCACCCTGACAGTCGTC
AGCCTCACAGGGGGTTTATCACATTGCACCCTGACAGTCGTCAGCCTCACAGGGGGTTTATCACAGTGCA
CCCTTACAATCATTCCATTTGATTCACAATTTTTTTAGTCTCTACTGTGCCTAACTTGTAAGTTAAATTT
GATCAGAGGTGTGTTCCCAGAGGGGAAAACAGTATATACAGGGTTCAGTACTATCGCATTTCAGGCCTCC
ACCTGGGTCTTGGAATGTGTCCCCCGAGGGGTGATGACTACCTCAGTTGGATCTCCACAGGTCACAGTGA
CACAAGATAACCAAGACACCTCCCAAGGCTACCACAATGGGCCGCCCTCCACGTGCACATGGCCGGAGGA
ACTGCCATGTCGGAGGTGCAAGCACACCTGCGCATCAGAGTCCTTGGTGTGGAGGGAGGGACCAGCGCAG
CTTCCAGCCATCCACCTGATGAACAGAACCTAGGGAAAGCCCCAGTTCTACTTACACCAGGAAAGGC
Features (pLannotate 1.2.2; 26 found; start..end, strand, type, name):
    377..634     +  LTR            5' LTR (truncated): truncated 5' long terminal repeat (LTR) from HIV-1
    682..806     +  misc_feature   HIV-1 Ψ: packaging signal of human immunodeficiency virus type 1
    790..1248    +  CDS            HIV-1 gag (fragment): gag protein from human immunodeficiency virus 1; gag
   1261..1396    +  rep_origin     SV40 ori: SV40 origin of replication
   1415..1529    +  misc_feature   cPPT/CTS: central polypurine tract and central termination sequence of HIV-1
   1674..1907    +  misc_feature   RRE: The Rev response element (RRE) of HIV-1 allows for Rev-dependent mRNA export from the nucleus to the cytoplasm.
   2284..2384    +  CDS            Rev (fragment): human immunodeficiency virus 1 (HIV-1) Rev protein; rev; enhances nuclear export of unspliced and incompletely spliced viral mRNAs
   2406..2706    +  enhancer       CMV enhancer: human cytomegalovirus immediate early enhancer
   2720..3901    +  promoter       EF-1α promoter: strong constitutive promoter for human elongation factor EF-1α
   3923..3941    +  promoter       T7 promoter: promoter for bacteriophage T7 RNA polymerase
   3973..4662    +  CDS            CD79B: CD79B_HUMAN - Also known as B29, IGB. Experimental evidence at protein level: Swiss-Prot protein existence level 1. Required in cooperation with CD79A for initiation of the signal transduction cascade activated by the B-cell antigen receptor complex (BCR) which leads to internalization of the complex, trafficking to late endosomes and antigen presentation. Enhances phosphorylation of CD79A, possibly by recruiting kinases which phosphorylate CD79A or by recruiting proteins which bind to CD79A and protect it from dephosphorylation. From Homo sapiens (Human).
   4678..5397    +  CDS            EYFP: enhanced YFP mammalian codon-optimized
   5425..5443    -  promoter       SP6 promoter: promoter for bacteriophage SP6 RNA polymerase
   5469..5488    +  polyA_signal   bGH poly(A) signal (fragment): bovine growth hormone polyadenylation signal
   5488..5985    +  CDS            nef (fragment): NEF_HV1BR - Experimental evidence at protein level: Swiss-Prot protein existence level 1. Extracellular Nef protein targets CD4(+) T-lymphocytes for apoptosis by interacting with CXCR4 surface receptors (PubMed:14990729). From Human immunodeficiency virus type 1 group M subtype B (isolate BRU/LAI) (HIV-1).
   6110..6290    +  LTR            5' LTR (truncated): truncated 5' long terminal repeat (LTR) from HIV-1
   6464..6544    +  CDS            C8orf44 (fragment): CH044_HUMAN - Experimental evidence at transcript level: Swiss-Prot protein existence level 2. From Homo sapiens (Human).
   7338..7526    +  CDS            EEF1AKMT2 (fragment): EFMT2_HUMAN - Also known as C10orf138, METTL10 From Homo sapiens (Human).
   7865..7919    -  CDS            lacI (fragment): lac repressor; lacI; The lac repressor binds to the lac operator to inhibit transcription in E. coli. This inhibition can be relieved by adding lactose or isopropyl-β-D-thiogalactopyranoside (IPTG).
   8102..8690    -  rep_origin     ori: high-copy-number ColE1/pMB1/pBR322/pUC origin of replication
   8861..9721    -  CDS            AmpR: β-lactamase; bla; confers resistance to ampicillin, carbenicillin, and related antibiotics
   9722..9826    -  promoter       AmpR promoter: bla
   9921..9956    +  CDS            rop (fragment): Rop protein, which maintains plasmids at low copy number; rop
  10058..10157   +  misc_feature   bom (fragment): basis of mobility region from pBR322
  10163..10229   -  CDS            lacZα (fragment): LacZα fragment of β-galactosidase; lacZ fragment
  11407..329     +  CDS            nef (fragment) (across the origin): NEF_HV1A2 - Experimental evidence at protein level: Swiss-Prot protein existence level 1. Extracellular Nef protein targets CD4(+) T-lymphocytes for apoptosis by interacting with CXCR4 surface receptors. From Human immunodeficiency virus type 1 group M subtype B (isolate ARV2/SF2) (HIV-1).
