[The description below was written by a language model from this plasmid's Addgene catalogue record and pLannotate feature annotations shown in this document.]
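Description:
pNL-CEF-CD79B-YFP is an HIV-1-derived lentiviral transfer plasmid built on the pNL-CEF backbone for expressing human CD79B (Igβ, B29), the signalling subunit that pairs with CD79A in the B cell antigen receptor complex, as a C-terminal YFP fusion. It is maintained in E. coli through a high-copy ColE1/pUC-type origin and selected with ampicillin via the β-lactamase gene. The listed host is a recombination-tolerant strain, as is usual for plasmids carrying repeated LTR sequences.

The annotated viral region contains LTR sequences at both ends (both labelled by the annotation software as truncated 5' LTRs), the Ψ packaging signal with an adjoining gag fragment, the cPPT/CTS element that aids nuclear import of the reverse-transcribed genome, and the Rev response element for Rev-dependent export of the unspliced vector RNA. Residual rev and nef fragments are consistent with descent from an HIV-1 proviral clone, and a short SV40 origin segment is also present. Within this framework, a hybrid internal promoter made of the CMV immediate-early enhancer joined to the human EF-1α promoter drives strong constitutive transcription of the CD79B coding sequence, followed after a short linker by EYFP. T7 and SP6 promoters flank the insert, and only a small fragment of a bGH polyadenylation signal lies downstream. Several short hits to human genes, lacI, rop, bom and lacZα outside the viral region are probably backbone remnants or incidental matches rather than functional parts.

The construct suits transfection or lentiviral transduction of mammalian cells to visualise CD79B or use it as a fluorescent partner in protein interaction studies. The associated work examined interactions between BAFFR and B cell antigen receptor components in human B cells.
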