Addgene plasmid #187006: pNL-CEF-CD79B-YFP
Purpose: Expression of human CD79B as YFP fusion protein
Depositing lab: Hermann Eibel. Depositing organization: Albert-Ludwigs-Universitaet Freiburg. Publication: BAFFR activates PI3K/AKT signaling in human naive but not in switched memory B cells through direct interactions with B cell antigen receptors. Sevdali E, Block V, Lataretu M, Li H, Smulski CR, Briem JS, Heitz Y, Fischer B, Ramirez NJ, Grimbacher B, Jack HM, Voll RE, Holzer M, Schneider P, Eibel H. Cell Rep. 2022 Jun 28;39(13):111019. doi: 10.1016/j.celrep.2022.111019. PubMed 35767961.
Backbone
  Vector backbone: pNL-CEF
  Backbone size w/o insert (bp): 9785
  Vector type: Lentiviral
Growth in bacteria
  Bacterial resistance: Ampicillin, 100 μg/mL
  Growth temperature: 37°C
  Growth strain: NEB Stable
  Copy number: High Copy
Gene/Insert
  Gene/Insert name: CD79B
  Species: H. sapiens (human)
  Insert size (bp): 1425
  Entrez Gene: CD79B (a.k.a. AGM6, B29, IGB, Igbeta)
  Tag / fusion protein: YFP (C terminal on insert)
  Cloning method: Gibson Cloning
Terms and licenses: Academic/Nonprofit Terms; Industry Terms: Not Available to Industry
How to cite: pNL-CEF-CD79B-YFP was a gift from Hermann Eibel (Addgene plasmid # 187006 ; http://n2t.net/addgene:187006 ; RRID:Addgene_187006)
